>Addgene plasmid #105079 | pNubWtXgate | addgene full sequence | sequence record 204211 | Addgene NGS Result
GAACGAAGCATCTGTGCTTCATTTTGTAGAACAAAAATGCAACGCGAGAGCGCTAATTTTTCAAACAAAG
AATCTGAGCTGCATTTTTACAGAACAGAAATGCAACGCGAAAGCGCTATTTTACCAACGAAGAATCTGTG
CTTCATTTTTGTAAAACAAAAATGCAACGCGAGAGCGCTAATTTTTCAAACAAAGAATCTGAGCTGCATT
TTTACAGAACAGAAATGCAACGCGAGAGCGCTATTTTACCAACAAAGAATCTATACTTCTTTTTTGTTCT
ACAAAAATGCATCCCGAGAGCGCTATTTTTCTAACAAAGCATCTTAGATTACTTTTTTTCTCCTTTGTGC
GCTCTATAATGCAGTCTCTTGATAACTTTTTGCACTGTAGGTCCGTTAAGGTTAGAAGAAGGCTACTTTG
GTGTCTATTTTCTCTTCCATAAAAAAAGCCTGACTCCACTTCCCGCGTTTACTGATTACTAGCGAAGCTG
CGGGTGCATTTTTTCAAGATAAAGGCATCCCCGATTATATTCTATACCGATGTGGATTGCGCATACTTTG
TGAACAGAAAGTGATAGCGTTGATGATTCTTCATTGGTCAGAAAATTATGAACGGTTTCTTCTATTTTGT
CTCTATATACTACGTATAGGAAATGTTTACATTTTCGTATTGTTTTCGATTCACTCTATGAATAGTTCTT
ACTACAATTTTTTTGTCTAAAGAGTAATACTAGAGATAAACATAAAAAATGTAGAGGTCGAGTTTAGATG
CAAGTTCAAGGAGCGAAAGGTGGATGGGTAGGTTATATAGGGATATAGCACAGAGATATATAGCAAAGAG
ATACTTTTGAGCAATGTTTGTGGAAGCGGTATTCGCAATATTTTAGTAGCTCGTTACAGTCCGGTGCGTT
TTTGGTTTTTTGAAAGTGCGTCTTCAGAGCGCTTTTGGTTTTCAAAAGCGCTCTGAAGTTCCTATACTTT
CTAGAGAATAGGAACTTCGGAATAGGAACTTCAAAGCGTTTCCGAAAACGAGCGCTTCCGAAAATGCAAC
GCGAGCTGCGCACATACAGCTCACTGTTCACGTCGCACCTATATCTGCGTGTTGCCTGTATATATATATA
CATGAGAAGAACGGCATAGTGCGTGTTTATGCTTAAATGCGTACTTATATGCGTCTATTTATGTAGGATG
AAAGGTAGTCTAGTACCTCCTGTGATATTATCCCATTCCATGCGGGGTATCGTATGCTTCCTTCAGCACT
ACCCTTTAGCTGTTCTATATGCTGCCACTCCTCAATTGGATTAGTCTCATCCTTCAATGCTATCATTTCC
TTTGATATTGGATCATACTAAGAAACCATTATTATCATGACATTAACCTATAAAAATAGGCGTATCACGA
GGCCCTTTCGTCTCGCGCGTTTCGGTGATGACGGTGAAAACCTCTGACACATGCAGCTCCCGGAGACGGT
CACAGCTTGTCTGTAAGCGGATGCCGGGAGCAGACAAGCCCGTCAGGGCGCGTCAGCGGGTGTTGGCGGG
TGTCGGGGCTGGCTTAACTATGCGGCATCAGAGCAGATTGTACTGAGAGTGCACCATAGATCAACGACAT
TACTATATATATAATATAGGAAGCATTTAATAGAACAGCATCGTAATATATGTGTACTTTGCAGTTATGA
CGCCAGATGGCAGTAGTGGAAGATATTCTTTATTGAAAAATAGCTTGTCACCTTACGTACAATCTTGATC
CGGAGCTTTTCTTTTTTTGCCGATTAAGAATTAATTCGGTCGAAAAAAGAAAAGGAGAGGGCCAAGAGGG
AGGGCATTGGTGACTATTGAGCACGTGAGTATACGTGATTAAGCACACAAAGGCAGCTTGGAGTATGTCT
GTTATTAATTTCACAGGTAGTTCTGGTCCATTGGTGAAAGTTTGCGGCTTGCAGAGCACAGAGGCCGCAG
AATGTGCTCTAGATTCCGATGCTGACTTGCTGGGTATTATATGTGTGCCCAATAGAAAGAGAACAATTGA
CCCGGTTATTGCAAGGAAAATTTCAAGTCTTGTAAAAGCATATAAAAATAGTTCAGGCACTCCGAAATAC
TTGGTTGGCGTGTTTCGTAATCAACCTAAGGAGGATGTTTTGGCTCTGGTCAATGATTACGGCATTGATA
TCGTCCAACTGCATGGAGATGAGTCGTGGCAAGAATACCAAGAGTTCCTCGGTTTGCCAGTTATTAAAAG
ACTCGTATTTCCAAAAGACTGCAACATACTACTCAGTGCAGCTTCACAGAAACCTCATTCGTTTATTCCC
TTGTTTGATTCAGAAGCAGGTGGGACAGGTGAACTTTTGGATTGGAACTCGATTTCTGACTGGGTTGGAA
GGCAAGAGAGCCCCGAAAGCTTACATTTTATGTTAGCTGGTGGACTGACGCCAGAAAATGTTGGTGATGC
GCTTAGATTAAATGGCGTTATTGGTGTTGATGTAAGCGGAGGTGTGGAGACAAATGGTGTAAAAGACTCT
AACAAAATAGCAAATTTCGTCAAAAATGCTAAGAAATAGGTTATTACTGAGTAGTATTTATTTAAGTATT
GTTTGTGCACTTGCCGATCTATGCGGTGTGAAATACCGCACAGATGCGTAAGGAGAAAATACCGCATCAG
GAAATTGTAAGCGTTAATATTTTGTTAAAATTCGCGTTAAATTTTTGTTAAATCAGCTCATTTTTTAACC
AATAGGCCGAAATCGGCAAAATCCCTTATAAATCAAAAGAATAGACCGAGATAGGGT
[37 nt withheld, positions 2788-2824]
AAAGAACGTGGACTCCAACGTCAAAGG
[49 nt withheld, positions 2852-2900]
T
[91 nt withheld, positions 2902-2992]
G
[124 nt withheld, positions 2994-3117]
CCATTCGCCATTCAGGCTGCGCAACTGTTGGGAAGGGCGATCGGTGCGGGCCTCTTCGCTATTACGCCAG
CTGGCGAAAGGGGGATGTGCTGCAAGGCGATTAAGTTGGGTAACGCCAGGGTTTTCCCAGTCACGACGTT
GTAAAACGACGGCCAGTGCCAAGCTTTCGCGAGCTCGATATCCTTTTGTTGTTTCCGGGTGTACAATATG
GACTTCCTCTTTTCTGGCAACCAAACCCATACATCGGGATTCCTATAATACCTTCGTTGGTCTCCCTAAC
ATGTAGGTGGCGGAGGGGAGATATACAATAGAACAGATACCAGACAAGACATAATGGGCTAAACAAGACT
ACACCAATTACACTGCCTCATTGATGGTGGTACATAACGAACTAATACTGTAGCCCTAGACTTGATAGCC
ATCATCATATCGAAGTTTCACTACCCTTTTTCCATTTGCCATCTATTGAAGTAATAATAGGCGCATGCAA
CTTCTTTTCTTTTTTTTTCTTTTCTCTCTCCCCCGTTGTTGTCTCACCATATCCGCAATGACAAAAAAAT
GATGGAAGACACTAAAGGAAAAAATTAACGACAAAGACAGCACCAACAGATGTCGTTGTTCCAGAGCTGA
TGAGGGGTATCTCGAAGCACACGAAACTTTTTCCTTCCTTCATTCACGCACACTACTCTCTAATGAGCAA
CGGTATACGGCCTTCCTTCCAGTTACTTGAATTTGAAATAAAAAAAAGTTTGCTGTCTTGCTATCAAGTA
TAAATAGACCTGCAATTATTAATCTTTTGTTTCCTCGTCATTGTTCTCGTTCCCTTTCTTCCTTGTTTCT
TTTTCTGCACAATATTTCAAGCTATACCAAGCATACAATCAACTCGAGATGCAGATTTTCGTCAAGACTT
TGACCGGTAAAACCATAACATTGGAAGTTGAATCTTCCGATACCATCGACAACGTTAAGTCGAAAATTCA
AGACAAGGAAGGAATCCCTGGTGGGTCGACAAGTTTGTACAAAAAAGCAGGCTCTCCAACCACCATGAAT
TCTATACGAAGTTATTAGGTCTAGAGATCTGTTTAGCTTGCCTCGTCCCCGCCGGGTCACCCGGCCAGCG
ACATGGAGGCCCAGAATACCCTCCTTGACAGTCTTGACGTGCGCAGCTCAGGGGCATGATGTGACTGTCG
CCCGTACATTTAGCCCATACATCCCCATGTATAATCATTTGCATCCATACATTTTGATGGCCGCACGGCG
CGAAGCAAAAATTACGGCTCCTCGCTGCAGACCTGCGAGCAGGGAAACGCTCCCCTCACAGACGCGTTGA
ATTGTCCCCACGCCGCGCCCCTGTAGAGAAATATAAAAGGTTAGGATTTGCCACTGAGGTTCTTCTTTCA
TATACTTCCTTTTAAAATCTTGCTAGGATACAGTTCTCACATCACATCCGAACATAAACAACCATGGGTA
AGGAAAAGACTCACGTTTCGAGGCCGCGATTAAATTCCAACATGGATGCTGATTTATATGGGTATAAATG
GGCTCGCGATAATGTCGGGCAATCAGGTGCGACAATCTATCGATTGTATGGGAAGCCCGATGCGCCAGAG
TTGTTTCTGAAACATGGCAAAGGTAGCGTTGCCAATGATGTTACAGATGAGATGGTCAGACTAAACTGGC
TGACGGAATTTATGCCTCTTCCGACCATCAAGCATTTTATCCGTACTCCTGATGATGCATGGTTACTCAC
CACTGCGATCCCCGGCAAAACAGCATTCCAGGTATTAGAAGAATATCCTGATTCAGGTGAAAATATTGTT
GATGCGCTGGCAGTGTTCCTGCGCCGGTTGCATTCGATTCCTGTTTGTAATTGTCCTTTTAACAGCGATC
GCGTATTTCGTCTCGCTCAGGCGCAATCACGAATGAATAACGGTTTGGTTGATGCGAGTGATTTTGATGA
CGAGCGTAATGGCTGGCCTGTTGAACAAGTCTGGAAAGAAATGCATAAGCTTTTGCCATTCTCACCGGAT
TCAGTCGTCACTCATGGTGATTTCTCACTTGATAACCTTATTTTTGACGAGGGGAAATTAATAGGTTGTA
TTGATGTTGGACGAGTCGGAATCGCAGACCGATACCAGGATCTTGCCATCCTATGGAACTGCCTCGGTGA
GTTTTCTCCTTCATTACAGAAACGGCTTTTTCAAAAATATGGTATTGATAATCCTGATATGAATAAATTG
CAGTTTCATTTGATGCTCGATGAGTTTTTCTAATCAGTACTGACAATAAAAAGATTCTTGTTTTCAAGAA
CTTGTCATTTGTATAGTTTTTTTATATTGTAGTTGTTCTATTTTAATCAAATGTTAGCGTGATTTATATT
TTTTTTCGCCTCGACATCATCTGCCCAGATGCGAAGTTAAGTGCGCAGAAAGTAATATCATGCGTCAATC
GTATGTGAATGCTGGTCGCTATACTGCTGTCGATTCGATACTAACGCCGCCATCCAGTGTCGAAAACGAG
CTCCCGGGTACCCAGCTTTCTTGTACAAAGTGGTTGGTGGTGGCGGATCCGGTGGAGGTGGATCATACCC
ATACGACGTTCCAGATTATGCTTAACAGCCAAGCTAATTCCGGGCGAATTTCTTATGATTTATGATTTTT
ATTATTAAATAAGTTATAAAAAAAATAAGTGTATACAAATTTTAAAGTGACTCTTAGGTTTTAAAACGAA
AATTCTTATTCTTGAGTAACTCTTTCCTGTAGGTCAGGTTGCTTTCTCAGGTATAGCATGAGGTCGCTCT
TATTGACCACACCTCTACCGGCATGCAAGCTTGGCGTAATCATGGTCATAGCTGTTTCCTGTGTGAAATT
GTTATCCGCTCACAATTCCACACAACATACGAGCCGGAAGCATAAAGTGTAAAGCCTGGGGTGCCTAATG
AGTGAGCTAACTCACATTAATTGCGTTGCGCTCACTGCCCGCTTTCCAGTCGGGAAACCTGTCGTGCCAG
CTGCATTAATGAATCGGCCAACGCGCGGGGAGAGGCGGTTTGCGTATTGGGCGCTCTTCCGCTTCCTCGC
TCACTGACTCGCTGCGCTCGGTCGTTCGGCTGCGGCGAGCGGTATCAGCTCACTCAAAGGCGGTAATACG
GTTATCCACAGAATCAGGGGATAACGCAGGAAAGAACATGTGAGCAAAAGGCCAGCAAAAGGCCAGGAAC
CGTAAAAAGGCCGCGTTGCTGGCGTTTTTCCATAGGCTCCGCCCCCCTGACGAGCATCACAAAAATCGAC
GCTCAAGTCAGAGGTGGCGAAACCCGACAGGACTATAAAGATACCAGGCGTTTCCCCCTGGAAGCTCCCT
CGTGCGCTCTCCTGTTCCGACCCTGCCGCTTACCGGATACCTGTCCGCCTTTCTCCCTTCGGGAAGCGTG
GCGCTTTCTCATAGCTCACGCTGTAGGTATCTCAGTTCGGTGTAGGTCGTTCGCTCCAAGCTGGGCTGTG
TGCACGAACCCCCCGTTCAGCCCGACCGCTGCGCCTTATCCGGTAACTATCGTCTTGAGTCCAACCCGGT
AAGACACGACTTATCGCCACTGGCAGCAGCCACTGGTAACAGGATTAGCAGAGCGAGGTATGTAGGCGGT
GCTACAGAGTTCTTGAAGTGGTGGCCTAACTACGGCTACACTAGAAGAACAGTATTTGGTATCTGCGCTC
TGCTGAAGCCAGTTACCTTCGGAAAAAGAGTTGGTAGCTCTTGATCCGGCAAACAAACCACCGCTGGTAG
CGGTGGTTTTTTTGTTTGCAAGCAGCAGATTACGCGCAGAAAAAAAGGATCTCAAGAAGATCCTTTGATC
TTTTCTACGGGGTCTGACGCTCAGTGGAACGAAAACTCACGTTAAGGGATTTTGGTCATGAGATTATCAA
AAAGGATCTTCACCTAGATCCTTTTAAATTAAAAATGAAGTTTTAAATCAATCTAAAGTATATATGAGTA
AACTTGGTCTGACAGTTACCAATGCTTAATCAGTGAGGCACCTATCTCAGCGATCTGTCTATTTCGTTCA
TCCATAGTTGCCTGACTCCCCGTCGTGTAGATAACTACGATACGGGAGGGCTTACCATCTGGCCCCAGTG
CTGCAATGATACCGCGAGACCCACGCTCACCGGCTCCAGATTTATCAGCAATAAACCAGCCAGCCGGAAG
GGCCGAGCGCAGAAGTGGTCCTGCAACTTTATCCGCCTCCATCCAGTCTATTAATTGTTGCCGGGAAGCT
AGAGTAAGTAGTTCGCCAGTTAATAGTTTGCGCAACGTTGTTGCCATTGCTACAGGCATCGTGGTGTCAC
GCTCGTCGTTTGGTATGGCTTCATTCAGCTCCGGTTCCCAACGATCAAGGCGAGTTACATGATCCCCCAT
GTTGTGCAAAAAAGCGGTTAGCTCCTTCGGTCCTCCGATCGTTGTCAGAAGTAAGTTGGCCGCAGTGTTA
TCACTCATGGTTATGGCAGCACTGCATAATTCTCTTACTGTCATGCCATCCGTAAGATGCTTTTCTGTGA
CTGGTGAGTACTCAACCAAGTCATTCTGAGAATAGTGTATGCGGCGACCGAGTTGCTCTTGCCCGGCGTC
AATACGGGATAATACCGCGCCACATAGCAGAACTTTAAAAGTGCTCATCATTGGAAAACGTTCTTCGGGG
CGAAAACTCTCAAGGATCTTACCGCTGTTGAGATCCAGTTCGATGTAACCCACTCGTGCACCCAACTGAT
CTTCAGCATCTTTTACTTTCACCAGCGTTTCTGGGTGAGCAAAAACAGGAAGGCAAAATGCCGCAAAAAA
GGGAATAAGGGCGACACGGAAATGTTGAATACTCATACTCTTCCTTTTTCAATATTATTGAAGCATTTAT
CAGGGTTATTGTCTCATGAGCGGATACATATTTGAATGTATTTAGAAAAATAAACAAATAGGGGTTCCGC
GCACATTTCCCCGAAAAGTGCCACCT
Features (pLannotate 1.2.2; 22 found; start..end, strand, type, name):
      2..1344    -  rep_origin     2μ ori: yeast 2μ plasmid origin of replication
   1412..1447    +  CDS            rop (fragment): Rop protein, which maintains plasmids at low copy number; rop
   1549..1598    +  misc_feature   bom (fragment): basis of mobility region from pBR322
   1737..1884    +  promoter       TRP1 promoter: S. cerevisiae TRP1
   1885..2559    +  CDS            TRP1: phosphoribosylanthranilate isomerase, required for tryptophan biosynthesis; S. cerevisiae TRP1; yeast auxotrophic marker
   2610..2661    +  misc_feature   bom (fragment): basis of mobility region from pBR322
   2689..3117    -  rep_origin     f1 ori (sequence partly withheld): f1 bacteriophage origin of replication; arrow indicates direction of (+) strand synthesis
   3121..3275    -  CDS            lacZα (fragment): LacZα fragment of β-galactosidase; lacZ fragment
   3297..4001    +  promoter       ADH1 promoter: S. cerevisiae ADH1; promoter for alcohol dehydrogenase 1
   4006..4116    +  CDS            ubiquitin (fragment): Saccharomyces cerevisiae ubiquitin
   4126..4150    +  protein_bind   attB1: mutant version of attB; recombination site for the Gateway® BP reaction BP Clonase™
   4237..5593    +  gene           kanMX: yeast selectable marker conferring kanamycin resistance (Wach et al., 1994)
   5647..5671    -  protein_bind   attB2: mutant version of attB; recombination site for the Gateway® BP reaction BP Clonase™
   5703..5725    +  CDS            HA (fragment): HA (human influenza hemagglutinin) epitope tag
   5751..5938    +  terminator     ADH1 terminator: S. cerevisiae ADH1; transcription terminator for the S. cerevisiae alcohol dehydrogenase 1 (ADH1) gene
   5986..6002    -  protein_bind   lac operator: The lac repressor binds to the lac operator to inhibit transcription in E. coli. This inhibition can be relieved by adding lactose or isopropyl-β-D-thiogalactopyranoside (IPTG). lac repressor encoded by lacI
   6010..6040    -  promoter       lac promoter: promoter for the E. coli lac operon
   6055..6076    -  protein_bind   CAP binding site: CAP binding activates transcription in the presence of cAMP. E. coli catabolite activator protein
   6089..6181    -  CDS            lacI (fragment): lac repressor; lacI; The lac repressor binds to the lac operator to inhibit transcription in E. coli. This inhibition can be relieved by adding lactose or isopropyl-β-D-thiogalactopyranoside (IPTG).
   6364..6952    -  rep_origin     ori: high-copy-number ColE1/pMB1/pBR322/pUC origin of replication
   7123..7983    -  CDS            AmpR: β-lactamase; bla; confers resistance to ampicillin, carbenicillin, and related antibiotics
   7984..8088    -  promoter       AmpR promoter: bla
