[The description below was written by a language model from this plasmid's Addgene catalogue record and pLannotate feature annotations shown in this document.]
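Description:
pNubWtXgate is an empty-backbone yeast expression vector for the mating-based split-ubiquitin system, a genetic assay designed to detect interactions between membrane proteins. It is an E. coli/yeast shuttle plasmid. In bacteria it is maintained at high copy through a ColE1/pUC-type origin and selected with ampicillin via the β-lactamase gene. In Saccharomyces cerevisiae it replicates episomally from the 2μ origin and is selected by tryptophan prototrophy through the TRP1 marker with its own promoter. An f1 phage origin and remnants of lac, rop and bom sequences are leftovers from the parental cloning vectors.

The expression cassette is driven by the constitutive yeast ADH1 promoter, which is followed by a fragment of yeast ubiquitin corresponding to the N-terminal half, recorded as NubI, the wild-type version. Downstream lie attB1 and attB2 Gateway-type recombination sequences flanking a kanMX cassette, which accounts for the listed G418 marker. A partial HA epitope annotation and the ADH1 terminator follow. The arrangement suggests that kanMX serves as a replaceable stuffer, with an open reading frame carrying matching attB-type ends taking its place. The product would be an N-terminal NubI fusion, apparently with an HA tag at its C-terminus, although the record does not spell out the cloning procedure.

In split-ubiquitin assays, wild-type Nub generally has a high intrinsic affinity for the C-terminal ubiquitin half (Cub), so it reassembles with Cub fusions without needing an interaction between the attached proteins. This is consistent with the plasmid's stated role as a positive control, confirming that a Cub-tagged bait is expressed and accessible.
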