Addgene plasmid #105079: pNubWtXgate
Purpose: (Empty Backbone) Yeast mating-based Split Ubiquitin Assay, positive control
Depositing lab: Wolf Frommer. Depositing organization: Eberhard Karls Universitaet Tuebingen. Publication: K+ channel interactions detected by a genetic system optimized for systematic studies of membrane protein interactions. Obrdlik P, El-Bakkoury M, Hamacher T, Cappellaro C, Vilarino C, Fleischer C, Ellerbrok H, Kamuzinzi R, Ledent V, Blaudez D, Sanders D, Revuelta JL, Boles E, Andre B, Frommer WB. Proc Natl Acad Sci U S A. 2004 Aug 17;101(33):12242-7. Epub 2004 Aug 6. 10.1073/pnas.0404467101 PubMed 15299147.
Backbone
  Vector backbone: pNubWtXgate
  Vector type: Yeast Expression
  Selectable markers: TRP1 ; G418
  Tag / fusion protein: NubI (N terminal on backbone)
Growth in bacteria
  Bacterial resistance: Ampicillin, 100 μg/mL
  Growth temperature: 37°C
  Growth strain: DH5alpha
  Copy number: High Copy
Gene/Insert
  Gene/Insert name: None
  Tag / fusion protein: NubI (N terminal on backbone)
Terms and licenses: Academic/Nonprofit Terms; Industry Terms: Not Available to Industry
How to cite: pNubWtXgate was a gift from Wolf Frommer (Addgene plasmid # 105079 ; http://n2t.net/addgene:105079 ; RRID:Addgene_105079)
